>Addgene plasmid #164098 | FH1-PNGT#1-mCherry | depositor full sequence | sequence record 318402 | Full Sequence
GTACACTAGTTTACTCCCTATCAGTGATAGAGAACGTATATCCAGTTTACTCCCTATCAGTGATAGAGAA
TTCATGTATGGCAGGAAGAAGCGGAGACAGCGACGAAGAAAGCTTGGGGTGAGCAAGGGCGAGGAGGATA
ACATGGCCATCATCAAGGAGTTCATGCGCTTCAAGGTGCACATGGAGGGCTCCGTGAACGGCCACGAGTT
CGAGATCGAGGGCGAGGGCGAGGGCCGCCCCTACGAGGGCACCCAGACCGCCAAGCTGAAGGTGACCAAG
GGTGGCCCCCTGCCCTTCGCCTGGGACATCCTGTCCCCTCAGTTCATGTACGGCTCCAAGGCCTACGTGA
AGCACCCCGCCGACATCCCCGACTACTTGAAGCTGTCCTTCCCCGAGGGCTTCAAGTGGGAGCGCGTGAT
GAACTTCGAGGACGGCGGCGTGGTGACCGTGACCCAGGACTCCTCCCTGCAGGACGGCGAGTTCATCTAC
AAGGTGAAGCTGCGCGGCACCAACTTCCCCTCCGACGGCCCCGTAATGCAGAAGAAGACCATGGGCTGGG
AGGCCTCCTCCGAGCGGATGTACCCCGAGGACGGCGCCCTGAAGGGCGAGATCAAGCAGAGGCTGAAGCT
GAAGGACGGCGGCCACTACGACGCTGAGGTCAAGACCACCTACAAGGCCAAGAAGCCCGTGCAGCTGCCC
GGCGCCTACAACGTCAACATCAAGTTGGACATCACCTCCCACAACGAGGACTACACCATCGTGGAACAGT
ACGAACGCGCCGAGGGCCGCCACTCCACCGGCGGCATGGACGAGCTATACAAGTAAACCGGTATCTAGAT
AACTGATCATAATCAGCCATACCACATTTGTAGAGGTTTTACTTGCTTTAAAAAACCTCCCACACGTACA
AGTAAAGCGGCCGCGACTCTACAATTCGATATCAAGCTTATCGATAATCAACCTCTGGATTACAAAATTT
GTGAAAGATTGACTGGTATTCTTAACTATGTTGCTCCTTTTACGCTATGTGGATACGCTGCTTTAATGCC
TTTGTATCATGCTATTGCTTCCCGTATGGCTTTCATTTTCTCCTCCTTGTATAAATCCTGGTTGCTGTCT
CTTTATGAGGAGTTGTGGCCCGTTGTCAGGCAACGTGGCGTGGTGTGCACTGTGTTTGCTGACGCAACCC
CCACTGGTTGGGGCATTGCCACCACCTGTCAGCTCCTTTCCGGGACTTTCGCTTTCCCCCTCCCTATTGC
CACGGCGGAACTCATCGCCGCCTGCCTTGCCCGCTGCTGGACAGGGGCTCGGCTGTTGGGCACTGACAAT
TCCGTGGTGTTGTCGGGGAAATCATCGTCCTTTCCTTGGCTGCTCGCCTGTGTTGCCACCTGGATTCTGC
GCGGGACGTCCTTCTGCTACGTCCCTTCGGCCCTCAATCCAGCGGACCTTCCTTCCCGCGGCCTGCTGCC
GGCTCTGCGGCCTCTTCCGCGTCTTCGCCTTCGCCCTCAGACGAGTCGGATCTCCCTTTGGGCCGCCTCC
CCGCATCGATACCGTCGACCTCGATCGAGGACCTAGAAAAACATGGAGCAATCACAAGTAGCAATACAGC
AGCTACCAATGCTGATTGTGCCTGGCTAGAAGCACAAGAGGAGGAGGAGGTGGGTTTTCCAGTCACACCT
CAGGTACCTTTAAGACCAATGACTTACAAGGCAGCTGTAGATCTTAGCCACTTTTTAAAAGAAAAGGGGG
GACTGGAAGGGCTAATTCACTCCCAACGAAGACAAGATATCCTTGATCTGTGGATCTACCACACACAAGG
CTACTTCCCTGATTGGCAGAACTACACACCAGGGCCAGGGATCAGATATCCACTGACCTTTGGATGGTGC
TACAAGCTAGTACCAGTTGAGCAAGAGAAGGTAGAAGAAGCCAATGAAGGAGAGAACACCCGCTTGTTAC
ACCCTGTGAGCCTGCATGGGATGGATGACCCGGAGAGAGAAGTATTAGAGTGGAGGTTTGACAGCCGCCT
AGCATTTCATCACATGGCCCGAGAGCTGCATCCGGACTGTACTGGGTCTCTCTGGTTAGACCAGATCTGA
GCCTGGGAGCTCTCTGGCTAACTAGGGAACCCACTGCTTAAGCCTCAATAAAGCTTGCCTTGAGTGCTTC
AAGTAGTGTGTGCCCGTCTGTTGTGTGACTCTGGTAACTAGAGATCCCTCAGACCCTTTTAGTCAGTGTG
GAAAATCTCTAGCAGGGCCCGTTTAAACCCGCTGATCAGCCTCGACTGTGCCTTCTAGTTGCCAGCCATC
TGTTGTTTGCCCCTCCCCCGTGCCTTCCTTGACCCTGGAAGGTGCCACTCCCACTGTCCTTTCCTAATAA
AATGAGGAAATTGCATCGCATTGTCTGAGTAGGTGTCATTCTATTCTGGGGGGTGGGGTGGGGCAGGACA
GCAAGGGGGAGGATTGGGAAGACAATAGCAGGCATGCTGGGGATGCGGTGGGCTCTATGGCTTCTGAGGC
GGAAAGAACCAGCTGGGGCTCTAGGGGGTATCCCC
[124 nt withheld, positions 2556-2679]
C
[91 nt withheld, positions 2681-2771]
A
[49 nt withheld, positions 2773-2821]
CCTTTGACGTTGGAGTCCACGTTCTTT
[37 nt withheld, positions 2849-2885]
ACCCTATCTCGGTCTATTCTTTTGATTTATAAGGGATTTTGCCGATTTCGGCCTATTGGTTAAAAAATGA
GCTGATTTAACAAAAATTTAACGCGAATTAATTCTGTGGAATGTGTGTCAGTTAGGGTGTGGAAAGTCCC
CAGGCTCCCCAGCAGGCAGAAGTATGCAAAGCATGCATCTCAATTAGTCAGCAACCAGGTGTGGAAAGTC
CCCAGGCTCCCCAGCAGGCAGAAGTATGCAAAGCATGCATCTCAATTAGTCAGCAACCATAGTCCCGCCC
CTAACTCCGCCCATCCCGCCCCTAACTCCGCCCAGTTCCGCCCATTCTCCGCCCCATGGCTGACTAATTT
TTTTTATTTATGCAGAGGCCGAGGCCGCCTCTGCCTCTGAGCTATTCCAGAAGTAGTGAGGAGGCTTTTT
TGGAGGCCTAGGCTTTTGCAAAAAGCTCCCGGGAGCTTGTATATCCATTTTCGGATCTGATCAGCACGTG
TTGACAATTAATCATCGGCATAGTATATCGGCATAGTATAATACGACAAGGTGAGGAACTAAACCATGGC
CAAGTTGACCAGTGCCGTTCCGGTGCTCACCGCGCGCGACGTCGCCGGAGCGGTCGAGTTCTGGACCGAC
CGGCTCGGGTTCTCCCGGGACTTCGTGGAGGACGACTTCGCCGGTGTGGTCCGGGACGACGTGACCCTGT
TCATCAGCGCGGTCCAGGACCAGGTGGTGCCGGACAACACCCTGGCCTGGGTGTGGGTGCGCGGCCTGGA
CGAGCTGTACGCCGAGTGGTCGGAGGTCGTGTCCACGAACTTCCGGGACGCCTCCGGGCCGGCCATGACC
GAGATCGGCGAGCAGCCGTGGGGGCGGGAGTTCGCCCTGCGCGACCCGGCCGGCAACTGCGTGCACTTCG
TGGCCGAGGAGCAGGACTGACACGTGCTACGAGATTTCGATTCCACCGCCGCCTTCTATGAAAGGTTGGG
CTTCGGAATCGTTTTCCGGGACGCCGGCTGGATGATCCTCCAGCGCGGGGATCTCATGCTGGAGTTCTTC
GCCCACCCCAACTTGTTTATTGCAGCTTATAATGGTTACAAATAAAGCAATAGCATCACAAATTTCACAA
ATAAAGCATTTTTTTCACTGCATTCTAGTTGTGGTTTGTCCAAACTCATCAATGTATCTTATCATGTCTG
TATACCGTCGACCTCTAGCTAGAGCTTGGCGTAATCATGGTCATAGCTGTTTCCTGTGTGAAATTGTTAT
CCGCTCACAATTCCACACAACATACGAGCCGGAAGCATAAAGTGTAAAGCCTGGGGTGCCTAATGAGTGA
GCTAACTCACATTAATTGCGTTGCGCTCACTGCCCGCTTTCCAGTCGGGAAACCTGTCGTGCCAGCTGCA
TTAATGAATCGGCCAACGCGCGGGGAGAGGCGGTTTGCGTATTGGGCGCTCTTCCGCTTCCTCGCTCACT
GACTCGCTGCGCTCGGTCGTTCGGCTGCGGCGAGCGGTATCAGCTCACTCAAAGGCGGTAATACGGTTAT
CCACAGAATCAGGGGATAACGCAGGAAAGAACATGTGAGCAAAAGGCCAGCAAAAGGCCAGGAACCGTAA
AAAGGCCGCGTTGCTGGCGTTTTTCCATAGGCTCCGCCCCCCTGACGAGCATCACAAAAATCGACGCTCA
AGTCAGAGGTGGCGAAACCCGACAGGACTATAAAGATACCAGGCGTTTCCCCCTGGAAGCTCCCTCGTGC
GCTCTCCTGTTCCGACCCTGCCGCTTACCGGATACCTGTCCGCCTTTCTCCCTTCGGGAAGCGTGGCGCT
TTCTCATAGCTCACGCTGTAGGTATCTCAGTTCGGTGTAGGTCGTTCGCTCCAAGCTGGGCTGTGTGCAC
GAACCCCCCGTTCAGCCCGACCGCTGCGCCTTATCCGGTAACTATCGTCTTGAGTCCAACCCGGTAAGAC
ACGACTTATCGCCACTGGCAGCAGCCACTGGTAACAGGATTAGCAGAGCGAGGTATGTAGGCGGTGCTAC
AGAGTTCTTGAAGTGGTGGCCTAACTACGGCTACACTAGAAGAACAGTATTTGGTATCTGCGCTCTGCTG
AAGCCAGTTACCTTCGGAAAAAGAGTTGGTAGCTCTTGATCCGGCAAACAAACCACCGCTGGTAGCGGTG
GTTTTTTTGTTTGCAAGCAGCAGATTACGCGCAGAAAAAAAGGATCTCAAGAAGATCCTTTGATCTTTTC
TACGGGGTCTGACGCTCAGTGGAACGAAAACTCACGTTAAGGGATTTTGGTCATGAGATTATCAAAAAGG
ATCTTCACCTAGATCCTTTTAAATTAAAAATGAAGTTTTAAATCAATCTAAAGTATATATGAGTAAACTT
GGTCTGACAGTTACCAATGCTTAATCAGTGAGGCACCTATCTCAGCGATCTGTCTATTTCGTTCATCCAT
AGTTGCCTGACTCCCCGTCGTGTAGATAACTACGATACGGGAGGGCTTACCATCTGGCCCCAGTGCTGCA
ATGATACCGCGAGACCCACGCTCACCGGCTCCAGATTTATCAGCAATAAACCAGCCAGCCGGAAGGGCCG
AGCGCAGAAGTGGTCCTGCAACTTTATCCGCCTCCATCCAGTCTATTAATTGTTGCCGGGAAGCTAGAGT
AAGTAGTTCGCCAGTTAATAGTTTGCGCAACGTTGTTGCCATTGCTACAGGCATCGTGGTGTCACGCTCG
TCGTTTGGTATGGCTTCATTCAGCTCCGGTTCCCAACGATCAAGGCGAGTTACATGATCCCCCATGTTGT
GCAAAAAAGCGGTTAGCTCCTTCGGTCCTCCGATCGTTGTCAGAAGTAAGTTGGCCGCAGTGTTATCACT
CATGGTTATGGCAGCACTGCATAATTCTCTTACTGTCATGCCATCCGTAAGATGCTTTTCTGTGACTGGT
GAGTACTCAACCAAGTCATTCTGAGAATAGTGTATGCGGCGACCGAGTTGCTCTTGCCCGGCGTCAATAC
GGGATAATACCGCGCCACATAGCAGAACTTTAAAAGTGCTCATCATTGGAAAACGTTCTTCGGGGCGAAA
ACTCTCAAGGATCTTACCGCTGTTGAGATCCAGTTCGATGTAACCCACTCGTGCACCCAACTGATCTTCA
GCATCTTTTACTTTCACCAGCGTTTCTGGGTGAGCAAAAACAGGAAGGCAAAATGCCGCAAAAAAGGGAA
TAAGGGCGACACGGAAATGTTGAATACTCATACTCTTCCTTTTTCAATATTATTGAAGCATTTATCAGGG
TTATTGTCTCATGAGCGGATACATATTTGAATGTATTTAGAAAAATAAACAAATAGGGGTTCCGCGCACA
TTTCCCCGAAAAGTGCCACCTGACGTCGACGGATCGGGAGATCTCCCGATCCCCTATGGTGCACTCTCAG
TACAATCTGCTCTGATGCCGCATAGTTAAGCCAGTATCTGCTCCCTGCTTGTGTGTTGGAGGTCGCTGAG
TAGTGCGCGAGCAAAATTTAAGCTACAACAAGGCAAGGCTTGACCGACAATTGCATGAAGAATCTGCTTA
GGGTTAGGCGTTTTGCGCTGCTTCGCGATGTACGGGCCAGATATACGCGTTGACATTGATTATTGACTAG
TTATTAATAGTAATCAATTACGGGGTCATTAGTTCATAGCCCATATATGGAGTTCCGCGTTACATAACTT
ACGGTAAATGGCCCGCCTGGCTGACCGCCCAACGACCCCCGCCCATTGACGTCAATAATGACGTATGTTC
CCATAGTAACGCCAATAGGGACTTTCCATTGACGTCAATGGGTGGAGTATTTACGGTAAACTGCCCACTT
GGCAGTACATCAAGTGTATCATATGCCAAGTACGCCCCCTATTGACGTCAATGACGGTAAATGGCCCGCC
TGGCATTATGCCCAGTACATGACCTTATGGGACTTTCCTACTTGGCAGTACATCTACGTATTAGTCATCG
CTATTACCATGGTGATGCGGTTTTGGCAGTACATCAATGGGCGTGGATAGCGGTTTGACTCACGGGGATT
TCCAAGTCTCCACCCCATTGACGTCAATGGGAGTTTGTTTTGGCACCAAAATCAACGGGACTTTCCAAAA
TGTCGTAACAACTCCGCCCCATTGACGCAAATGGGCGGTAGGCGTGTACGGTGGGAGGTCTATATAAGCA
GCGCGTTTTGCCTGTACTGGGTCTCTCTGGTTAGACCAGATCTGAGCCTGGGAGCTCTCTGGCTAACTAG
GGAACCCACTGCTTAAGCCTCAATAAAGCTTGCCTTGAGTGCTTCAAGTAGTGTGTGCCCGTCTGTTGTG
TGACTCTGGTAACTAGAGATCCCTCAGACCCTTTTAGTCAGTGTGGAAAATCTCTAGCAGTGGCGCCCGA
ACAGGGACTTGAAAGCGAAAGGGAAACCAGAGGAGCTCTCTCGACGCAGGACTCGGCTTGCTGAAGCGCG
CACGGCAAGAGGCGAGGGGCGGCGACTGGTGAGTACGCCAAAAATTTTGACTAGCGGAGGCTAGAAGGAG
AGAGATGGGTGCGAGAGCGTCAGTATTAAGCGGGGGAGAATTAGATCGCGATGGGAAAAAATTCGGTTAA
GGCCAGGGGGAAAGAAAAAATATAAATTAAAACATATAGTATGGGCAAGCAGGGAGCTAGAACGATTCGC
AGTTAATCCTGGCCTGTTAGAAACATCAGAAGGCTGTAGACAAATACTGGGACAGCTACAACCATCCCTT
CAGACAGGATCAGAAGAACTTAGATCATTATATAATACAGTAGCAACCCTCTATTGTGTGCATCAAAGGA
TAGAGATAAAAGACACCAAGGAAGCTTTAGACAAGATAGAGGAAGAGCAAAACAAAAGTAAGACCACCGC
ACAGCAAGCGGCCGCTGATCTTCAGACCTGGAGGAGGAGATATGAGGGACAATTGGAGAAGTGAATTATA
TAAATATAAAGTAGTAAAAATTGAACCATTAGGAGTAGCACCCACCAAGGCAAAGAGAAGAGTGGTGCAG
AGAGAAAAAAGAGCAGTGGGAATAGGAGCTTTGTTCCTTGGGTTCTTGGGAGCAGCAGGAAGCACTATGG
GCGCAGCGTCAATGACGCTGACGGTACAGGCCAGACAATTATTGTCTGGTATAGTGCAGCAGCAGAACAA
TTTGCTGAGGGCTATTGAGGCGCAACAGCATCTGTTGCAACTCACAGTCTGGGGCATCAAGCAGCTCCAG
GCAAGAATCCTGGCTGTGGAAAGATACCTAAAGGATCAACAGCTCCTGGGGATTTGGGGTTGCTCTGGAA
AACTCATTTGCACCACTGCTGTGCCTTGGAATGCTAGTTGGAGTAATAAATCTCTGGAACAGATTTGGAA
TCACACGACCTGGATGGAGTGGGACAGAGAAATTAACAATTACACAAGCTTAATACACTCCTTAATTGAA
GAATCGCAAAACCAGCAAGAAAAGAATGAACAAGAATTATTGGAATTAGATAAATGGGCAAGTTTGTGGA
ATTGGTTTAACATAACAAATTGGCTGTGGTATATAAAATTATTCATAATGATAGTAGGAGGCTTGGTAGG
TTTAAGAATAGTTTTTGCTGTACTTTCTATAGTGAATAGAGTTAGGCAGGGATATTCACCATTATCGTTT
CAGACCCACCTCCCAACCCCGAGGGGACCCGACAGGCCCGAAGGAATAGAAGAAGAAGGTGGAGAGAGAG
ACAGAGACAGATCCATTCGATTAGTGAACGGATCGGCACTGCGTGCGCCAATTCTGCAGACAAATGGCAG
TATTCATCCACAATTTTAAAAGAAAAGGGGGGATTGGGGGGTACAGTGCAGGGGAAAGAATAGTAGACAT
AATAGCAACAGACATACAAACTAAAGAATTACAAAAACAAATTACAAAAATTCAAAATTTTCGGGTTTAT
TACAGGGACAGCAGAGATCCAGTTTGGTTAATTAAAGAGCTCCTGGCCAAGGTCTTTGTGTTCAGACCAG
AAGAGGAAGGAGGGCTCCCTCCCCCTGGGGCTGTGGAGGCTGAGGCTCCTGGGGGGTTGTCCACATCTGG
ACCGTGGGAGCTGTTGGGGGGAATGGGGGCAGGTGGAGAAGAGGATAAGCAGCTGATTGGGCCCAGACTA
CTCTGGGCTGGCTCCATCTTACATGACTGCCACAAACAGCTGCAGGAGTGTGACAGATCACAACACTAGC
ATTGTACCTCAAAATATGCTTGTACCCTAAGGCACAAGAACTGGTTTGACTTACAACCGCAGCCCCCGTC
CGGGCACCCCGAGGCCCGCGGGAGCCACCCTCGAACCCCGGCCGCGCACGGGCGGGGCGGCGCGCACCTG
CCGGGAGCCCGTGTTTGTAAACAAACCGCGCGCCTAATTAGCCTGGCGGGAGCGCGCGCGCGGGGCGGGG
GGCGGGGCGTCGGTGCGCGCGGGCAGGTCGGCCCCGCCCGGGGAGGAGCCGCGCTCTGCCGCGCCCTCCG
TGTCACCATCTCCCCCACCCGACTTGGCGGGGCGCGGGCTTGCTGGAGCCTGCGGGACCCAGAGCCCGCT
CCGGAGCCAGCCCTGGGAGTGGCCAGCTTGAACCCGAGGGCCCCGCAGACCGTTACTCCGGCCCCCGCCC
GGGGCGGGGCGCGCGGGGGCGCGGCGCAGCCCAACCCGCACAGCCGCGTCCCCAAACACCACCGAGGAGG
GAAAACAGACGGAGAGGGGTGGGGCTGCGGGCGGGGCCGGCGCCTAATTGGGCCGCGGGCGCCTCGAGGT
GGGCGGGGCATAAGGGGGCGGGGCCGCGGAGACCCCGGGCGGGAGCAGGGAGAGGAAAGAAGAGACTGAG
TACGCGGAGACCGAGATTCGGAAATATTTCTGCCTTAATTGTTCTTCCATTGTCTTTCTCCTGTGGGTCC
CCTCTCACCTTTCTGTATGGTCCTGGATCACCCCCCGAGGCTTTGTCTCCCCCATCCACGGGCTTATTCT
CTCGGCACCCCCTTCCTCTCCCGTCATCGGTTGATT
Features (pLannotate 1.2.2; 32 found; start..end, strand, type, name):
      8..70      +  promoter       tight TRE promoter (fragment): Tet-responsive promoter PTight, consisting of seven tet operator sequences followed by the minimal CMV promoter
     78..109     +  CDS            Rev (fragment): human immunodeficiency virus 1 (HIV-1) Rev protein; rev; enhances nuclear export of unspliced and incompletely spliced viral mRNAs
    118..825     +  CDS            mCherry: monomeric derivative of DsRed fluorescent protein (Shaner et al., 2004) mammalian codon-optimized
    933..956     +  misc_feature   MCS (fragment): pBluescript multiple cloning site
    956..1544    +  misc_feature   WPRE: woodchuck hepatitis virus posttranscriptional regulatory element
   1545..1564    +  misc_feature   MCS (fragment): pBluescript multiple cloning site
   1570..2067    +  CDS            nef (fragment): NEF_HV1LA - Experimental evidence at protein level: Swiss-Prot protein existence level 1. Extracellular Nef protein targets CD4(+) T-lymphocytes for apoptosis by interacting with CXCR4 surface receptors. From Human immunodeficiency virus type 1 group M subtype B (isolate Lai) (HIV-1).
   2074..2254    +  LTR            5' LTR (truncated): truncated 5' long terminal repeat (LTR) from HIV-1
   2286..2510    +  polyA_signal   bGH poly(A) signal: bovine growth hormone polyadenylation signal
   2514..2535    +  promoter       SV40 promoter (fragment): SV40 enhancer and early promoter
   2556..2984    +  rep_origin     f1 ori (sequence partly withheld): f1 bacteriophage origin of replication; arrow indicates direction of (+) strand synthesis
   2998..3327    +  promoter       SV40 promoter: SV40 enhancer and early promoter
   3375..3422    +  promoter       EM7 promoter: synthetic bacterial promoter&nbsp
   3441..3815    +  CDS            BleoR: antibiotic-binding protein; Sh ble from Streptoalloteichus hindustanus; confers resistance to bleomycin, phleomycin, and Zeocin™
   3825..3950    +  CDS            ble (fragment): BLE_KLEPN - Experimental evidence at protein level: Swiss-Prot protein existence level 1. Binding protein with a strong affinity to the bleomycin family of antibiotics. Binds to CL990; an antimitotic-antibiotic compound. From Klebsiella pneumoniae.
   3945..4066    +  polyA_signal   SV40 poly(A) signal: SV40 polyadenylation signal
   4139..4155    -  protein_bind   lac operator: The lac repressor binds to the lac operator to inhibit transcription in E. coli. This inhibition can be relieved by adding lactose or isopropyl-β-D-thiogalactopyranoside (IPTG). lac repressor encoded by lacI
   4163..4193    -  promoter       lac promoter: promoter for the E. coli lac operon
   4208..4229    -  protein_bind   CAP binding site: CAP binding activates transcription in the presence of cAMP. E. coli catabolite activator protein
   4242..4334    -  CDS            lacI (fragment): lac repressor; lacI; The lac repressor binds to the lac operator to inhibit transcription in E. coli. This inhibition can be relieved by adding lactose or isopropyl-β-D-thiogalactopyranoside (IPTG).
   4517..5105    -  rep_origin     ori: high-copy-number ColE1/pMB1/pBR322/pUC origin of replication
   5276..6136    -  CDS            AmpR: β-lactamase; bla; confers resistance to ampicillin, carbenicillin, and related antibiotics
   6137..6241    -  promoter       AmpR promoter: bla
   6300..6352    -  misc_feature   bom (fragment): basis of mobility region from pBR322
   6507..6886    +  enhancer       CMV enhancer: human cytomegalovirus immediate early enhancer
   6887..7086    +  promoter       CMV promoter: human cytomegalovirus (CMV) immediate early promoter
   7104..7284    +  LTR            5' LTR (truncated): truncated 5' long terminal repeat (LTR) from HIV-1
   7331..7456    +  misc_feature   HIV-1 Ψ: packaging signal of human immunodeficiency virus type 1
   7440..7803    +  CDS            HIV-1 gag (fragment): gag protein from human immunodeficiency virus 1; gag
   7949..8182    +  misc_feature   RRE: The Rev response element (RRE) of HIV-1 allows for Rev-dependent mRNA export from the nucleus to the cytoplasm.
   8559..8659    +  CDS            Rev (fragment): human immunodeficiency virus 1 (HIV-1) Rev protein; rev; enhances nuclear export of unspliced and incompletely spliced viral mRNAs
   8709..8826    +  misc_feature   cPPT/CTS: central polypurine tract and central termination sequence of HIV-1
