>Addgene plasmid #164098 | FH1-PNGT#1-mCherry | addgene full sequence | sequence record 327028 | Addgene NGS Result
GACATTGATTATTGACTAGTTATTAATAGTAATCAATTACGGGGTCATTAGTTCATAGCCCATATATGGA
GTTCCGCGTTACATAACTTACGGTAAATGGCCCGCCTGGCTGACCGCCCAACGACCCCCGCCCATTGACG
TCAATAATGACGTATGTTCCCATAGTAACGCCAATAGGGACTTTCCATTGACGTCAATGGGTGGAGTATT
TACGGTAAACTGCCCACTTGGCAGTACATCAAGTGTATCATATGCCAAGTACGCCCCCTATTGACGTCAA
TGACGGTAAATGGCCCGCCTGGCATTATGCCCAGTACATGACCTTATGGGACTTTCCTACTTGGCAGTAC
ATCTACGTATTAGTCATCGCTATTACCATGGTGATGCGGTTTTGGCAGTACATCAATGGGCGTGGATAGC
GGTTTGACTCACGGGGATTTCCAAGTCTCCACCCCATTGACGTCAATGGGAGTTTGTTTTGGCACCAAAA
TCAACGGGACTTTCCAAAATGTCGTAACAACTCCGCCCCATTGACGCAAATGGGCGGTAGGCGTGTACGG
TGGGAGGTCTATATAAGCAGCGCGTTTTGCCTGTACTGGGTCTCTCTGGTTAGACCAGATCTGAGCCTGG
GAGCTCTCTGGCTAACTAGGGAACCCACTGCTTAAGCCTCAATAAAGCTTGCCTTGAGTGCTTCAAGTAG
TGTGTGCCCGTCTGTTGTGTGACTCTGGTAACTAGAGATCCCTCAGACCCTTTTAGTCAGTGTGGAAAAT
CTCTAGCAGTGGCGCCCGAACAGGGACTTGAAAGCGAAAGGGAAACCAGAGGAGCTCTCTCGACGCAGGA
CTCGGCTTGCTGAAGCGCGCACGGCAAGAGGCGAGGGGCGGCGACTGGTGAGTACGCCAAAAATTTTGAC
TAGCGGAGGCTAGAAGGAGAGAGATGGGTGCGAGAGCGTCAGTATTAAGCGGGGGAGAATTAGATCGCGA
TGGGAAAAAATTCGGTTAAGGCCAGGGGGAAAGAAAAAATATAAATTAAAACATATAGTATGGGCAAGCA
GGGAGCTAGAACGATTCGCAGTTAATCCTGGCCTGTTAGAAACATCAGAAGGCTGTAGACAAATACTGGG
ACAGCTACAACCATCCCTTCAGACAGGATCAGAAGAACTTAGATCATTATATAATACAGTAGCAACCCTC
TATTGTGTGCATCAAAGGATAGAGATAAAAGACACCAAGGAAGCTTTAGACAAGATAGAGGAAGAGCAAA
ACAAAAGTAAGACCACCGCACAGCAAGCGGCCGCTGATCTTCAGACCTGGAGGAGGAGATATGAGGGACA
ATTGGAGAAGTGAATTATATAAATATAAAGTAGTAAAAATTGAACCATTAGGAGTAGCACCCACCAAGGC
AAAGAGAAGAGTGGTGCAGAGAGAAAAAAGAGCAGTGGGAATAGGAGCTTTGTTCCTTGGGTTCTTGGGA
GCAGCAGGAAGCACTATGGGCGCAGCGTCAATGACGCTGACGGTACAGGCCAGACAATTATTGTCTGGTA
TAGTGCAGCAGCAGAACAATTTGCTGAGGGCTATTGAGGCGCAACAGCATCTGTTGCAACTCACAGTCTG
GGGCATCAAGCAGCTCCAGGCAAGAATCCTGGCTGTGGAAAGATACCTAAAGGATCAACAGCTCCTGGGG
ATTTGGGGTTGCTCTGGAAAACTCATTTGCACCACTGCTGTGCCTTGGAATGCTAGTTGGAGTAATAAAT
CTCTGGAACAGATTTGGAATCACACGACCTGGATGGAGTGGGACAGAGAAATTAACAATTACACAAGCTT
AATACACTCCTTAATTGAAGAATCGCAAAACCAGCAAGAAAAGAATGAACAAGAATTATTGGAATTAGAT
AAATGGGCAAGTTTGTGGAATTGGTTTAACATAACAAATTGGCTGTGGTATATAAAATTATTCATAATGA
TAGTAGGAGGCTTGGTAGGTTTAAGAATAGTTTTTGCTGTACTTTCTATAGTGAATAGAGTTAGGCAGGG
ATATTCACCATTATCGTTTCAGACCCACCTCCCAACCCCGAGGGGACCCGACAGGCCCGAAGGAATAGAA
GAAGAAGGTGGAGAGAGAGACAGAGACAGATCCATTCGATTAGTGAACGGATCGGCACTGCGTGCGCCAA
TTCTGCAGACAAATGGCAGTATTCATCCACAATTTTAAAAGAAAAGGGGGGATTGGGGGGTACAGTGCAG
GGGAAAGAATAGTAGACATAATAGCAACAGACATACAAACTAAAGAATTACAAAAACAAATTACAAAAAT
TCAAAATTTTCGGGTTTATTACAGGGACAGCAGAGATCCAGTTTGGTTAATTAAAGAGCTCCTGGCCAAG
GTCTTTGTGTTCAGACCAGAAGAGGAAGGAGGGCTCCCTCCCCCTGGGGCTGTGGAGGCTGAGGCTCCTG
GGGGGTTGTCCACATCTGGACCGTGGGAGCTGTTGGGGGGAATGGGGGCAGGTGGAGAAGAGGATAAGCA
GCTGATTGGGCCCAGACTACTCTGGGCTGGCTCCATCTTACATGACTGCCACAAACAGCTGCAGGAGTGT
GACAGATCACAACACTAGCATTGTACCTCAAAATATGCTTGTACCCTAAGGCACAAGAACTGGTTTGACT
TACAACCGCAGCCCCCGTCCGGGCACCCCGAGGCCCGCGGGAGCCACCCTCGAACCCCGGCCGCGCACGG
GCGGGGCGGCGCGCACCTGCCGGGAGCCCGTGTTTGTAAACAAACCGCGCGCCTAATTAGCCTGGCGGGA
GCGCGCGCGCGGGGCGGGGGGCGGGGCGTCGGTGCGCGCGGGCAGGTCGGCCCCGCCCGGGGAGGAGCCG
CGCTCTGCCGCGCCCTCCGTGTCACCATCTCCCCCACCCGACTTGGCGGGGCGCGGGCTTGCTGGAGCCT
GCGGGACCCAGAGCCCGCTCCGGAGCCAGCCCTGGGAGTGGCCAGCTTGAACCCGAGGGCCCCGCAGACC
GTTACTCCGGCCCCCGCCCGGGGCGGGGCGCGCGGGGGCGCGGCGCAGCCCAACCCGCACAGCCGCGTCC
CCAAACACCACCGAGGAGGGAAAACAGACGGAGAGGGGTGGGGCTGCGGGCGGGGCCGGCGCCTAATTGG
GCCGCGGGCGCCTCGAGGTGGGCGGGGCATAAGGGGGCGGGGCCGCGGAGACCCCGGGCGGGAGCAGGGA
GAGGAAAGAAGAGACTGAGTACGCGGAGACCGAGATTCGGAAATATTTCTGCCTTAATTGTTCTTCCATT
GTCTTTCTCCTGTGGGTCCCCTCTCACCTTTCTGTATGGTCCTGGATCACCCCCCGAGGCTTTGTCTCCC
CCATCCACGGGCTTATTCTCTCGGCACCCCCTTCCTCTCCCGTCATCGGTTGATTGTACACTAGTTTACT
CCCTATCAGTGATAGAGAACGTATATCCAGTTTACTCCCTATCAGTGATAGAGAATTCATGTATGGCAGG
AAGAAGCGGAGACAGCGACGAAGAAAGCTTGGGGTGAGCAAGGGCGAGGAGGATAACATGGCCATCATCA
AGGAGTTCATGCGCTTCAAGGTGCACATGGAGGGCTCCGTGAACGGCCACGAGTTCGAGATCGAGGGCGA
GGGCGAGGGCCGCCCCTACGAGGGCACCCAGACCGCCAAGCTGAAGGTGACCAAGGGTGGCCCCCTGCCC
TTCGCCTGGGACATCCTGTCCCCTCAGTTCATGTACGGCTCCAAGGCCTACGTGAAGCACCCCGCCGACA
TCCCCGACTACTTGAAGCTGTCCTTCCCCGAGGGCTTCAAGTGGGAGCGCGTGATGAACTTCGAGGACGG
CGGCGTGGTGACCGTGACCCAGGACTCCTCCCTGCAGGACGGCGAGTTCATCTACAAGGTGAAGCTGCGC
GGCACCAACTTCCCCTCCGACGGCCCCGTAATGCAGAAGAAGACCATGGGCTGGGAGGCCTCCTCCGAGC
GGATGTACCCCGAGGACGGCGCCCTGAAGGGCGAGATCAAGCAGAGGCTGAAGCTGAAGGACGGCGGCCA
CTACGACGCTGAGGTCAAGACCACCTACAAGGCCAAGAAGCCCGTGCAGCTGCCCGGCGCCTACAACGTC
AACATCAAGTTGGACATCACCTCCCACAACGAGGACTACACCATCGTGGAACAGTACGAACGCGCCGAGG
GCCGCCACTCCACCGGCGGCATGGACGAGCTATACAAGTAAACCGGCGGCATGGACGAGCTATACAAGTA
AACCGGTATCTAGATAACTGATCATAATCAGCCATACCACATTTGTAGAGGTTTTACTTGCTTTAAAAAA
CCTCCCACACGTACAAGTAAAGCGGCCGCGATCTACAATTCGATATCAAGCTTATCGATAATCAACCTCT
GGATTACAAAATTTGTGAAAGATTGACTGGTATTCTTAACTATGTTGCTCCTTTTACGCTATGTGGATAC
GCTGCTTTAATGCCTTTGTATCATGCTATTGCTTCCCGTATGGCTTTCATTTTCTCCTCCTTGTATAAAT
CCTGGTTGCTGTCTCTTTATGAGGAGTTGTGGCCCGTTGTCAGGCAACGTGGCGTGGTGTGCACTGTGTT
TGCTGACGCAACCCCCACTGGTTGGGGCATTGCCACCACCTGTCAGCTCCTTTCCGGGACTTTCGCTTTC
CCCCTCCCTATTGCCACGGCGGAACTCATCGCCGCCTGCCTTGCCCGCTGCTGGACAGGGGCTCGGCTGT
TGGGCACTGACAATTCCGTGGTGTTGTCGGGGAAATCATCGTCCTTTCCTTGGCTGCTCGCCTGTGTTGC
CACCTGGATTCTGCGCGGGACGTCCTTCTGCTACGTCCCTTCGGCCCTCAATCCAGCGGACCTTCCTTCC
CGCGGCCTGCTGCCGGCTCTGCGGCCTCTTCCGCGTCTTCGCCTTCGCCCTCAGACGAGTCGGATCTCCC
TTTGGGCCGCCTCCCCGCATCGAGACCTAGAAAAACATGGAGCAATCACAAGTAGCAATACAGCAGCTAC
CAATGCTGATTGTGCCTGGCTAGAAGCACAAGAGGAGGAGGAGGTGGGTTTTCCAGTCACACCTCAGGTA
CCTTTAAGACCAATGACTTACAAGGCAGCTGTAGATCTTAGCCACTTTTTAAAAGAAAAGGGGGGACTGG
AAGGGCTAATTCACTCCCAACGAAGACAAGATATCCTTGATCTGTGGATCTACCACACACAAGGCTACTT
CCCTGATTGGCAGAACTACACACCAGGGCCAGGGATCAGATATCCACTGACCTTTGGATGGTGCTACAAG
CTAGTACCAGTTGAGCAAGAGAAGGTAGAAGAAGCCAATGAAGGAGAGAACACCCGCTTGTTACACCCTG
TGAGCCTGCATGGGATGGATGACCCGGAGAGAGAAGTATTAGAGTGGAGGTTTGACAGCCGCCTAGCATT
TCATCACATGGCCCGAGAGCTGCATCCGGACTGTACTGGGTCTCTCTGGTTAGACCAGATCTGAGCCTGG
GAGCTCTCTGGCTAACTAGGGAACCCACTGCTTAAGCCTCAATAAAGCTTGCCTTGAGTGCTTCAAGTAG
TGTGTGCCCGTCTGTTGTGTGACTCTGGTAACTAGAGATCCCTCAGACCCTTTTAGTCAGTGTGGAAAAT
CTCTAGCAGGGCCCGTTTAAACCCGCTGATCAGCCTCGACTGTGCCTTCTAGTTGCCAGCCATCTGTTGT
TTGCCCCTCCCCCGTGCCTTCCTTGACCCTGGAAGGTGCCACTCCCACTGTCCTTTCCTAATAAAATGAG
GAAATTGCATCGCATTGTCTGAGTAGGTGTCATTCTATTCTGGGGGGTGGGGTGGGGCAGGACAGCAAGG
GGGAGGATTGGGAAGACAATAGCAGGCATGCTGGGGATGCGGTGGGCTCTATGGCTTCTGAGGCGGAAAG
AACCAGCTGGGGCTCTAGGGGGTATCCCC
[124 nt withheld, positions 5980-6103]
C
[91 nt withheld, positions 6105-6195]
A
[49 nt withheld, positions 6197-6245]
CCTTTGACGTTGGAGTCCACGTTCTTT
[37 nt withheld, positions 6273-6309]
ACCCTATCTCGGTCTATTCTTTTGATTTATAAGGGATTTTGCCGATTTCGGCCTATTGGTTAAAAAATGA
GCTGATTTAACAAAAATTTAACGCGAATTAATTCTGTGGAATGTGTGTCAGTTAGGGTGTGGAAAGTCCC
CAGGCTCCCCAGCAGGCAGAAGTATGCAAAGCATGCATCTCAATTAGTCAGCAACCAGGTGTGGAAAGTC
CCCAGGCTCCCCAGCAGGCAGAAGTATGCAAAGCATGCATCTCAATTAGTCAGCAACCATAGTCCCGCCC
CTAACTCCGCCCATCCCGCCCCTAACTCCGCCCAGTTCCGCCCATTCTCCGCCCCATGGCTGACTAATTT
TTTTTATTTATGCAGAGGCCGAGGCCGCCTCTGCCTCTGAGCTATTCCAGAAGTAGTGAGGAGGCTTTTT
TGGAGGCCTAGGCTTTTGCAAAAAGCTCCCGGGAGCTTGTATATCCATTTTCGGATCTGATCAGCACGTG
TTGACAATTAATCATCGGCATAGTATATCGGCATAGTATAATACGACAAGGTGAGGAACTAAACCATGGC
CAAGTTGACCAGTGCCGTTCCGGTGCTCACCGCGCGCGACGTCGCCGGAGCGGTCGAGTTCTGGACCGAC
CGGCTCGGGTTCTCCCGGGACTTCGTGGAGGACGACTTCGCCGGTGTGGTCCGGGACGACGTGACCCTGT
TCATCAGCGCGGTCCAGGACCAGGTGGTGCCGGACAACACCCTGGCCTGGGTGTGGGTGCGCGGCCTGGA
CGAGCTGTACGCCGAGTGGTCGGAGGTCGTGTCCACGAACTTCCGGGACGCCTCCGGGCCGGCCATGACC
GAGATCGGCGAGCAGCCGTGGGGGCGGGAGTTCGCCCTGCGCGACCCGGCCGGCAACTGCGTGCACTTCG
TGGCCGAGGAGCAGGACTGACACGTGCTACGAGATTTCGATTCCACCGCCGCCTTCTATGAAAGGTTGGG
CTTCGGAATCGTTTTCCGGGACGCCGGCTGGATGATCCTCCAGCGCGGGGATCTCATGCTGGAGTTCTTC
GCCCACCCCAACTTGTTTATTGCAGCTTATAATGGTTACAAATAAAGCAATAGCATCACAAATTTCACAA
ATAAAGCATTTTTTTCACTGCATTCTAGTTGTGGTTTGTCCAAACTCATCAATGTATCTTATCATGTCTG
TATACCGTCGACCTCTAGCTAGAGCTTGGCGTAATCATGGTCATAGCTGTTTCCTGTGTGAAATTGTTAT
CCGCTCACAATTCCACACAACATACGAGCCGGAAGCATAAAGTGTAAAGCCTGGGGTGCCTAATGAGTGA
GCTAACTCACATTAATTGCGTTGCGCTCACTGCCCGCTTTCCAGTCGGGAAACCTGTCGTGCCAGCTGCA
TTAATGAATCGGCCAACGCGCGGGGAGAGGCGGTTTGCGTATTGGGCGCTCTTCCGCTTCCTCGCTCACT
GACTCGCTGCGCTCGGTCGTTCGGCTGCGGCGAGCGGTATCAGCTCACTCAAAGGCGGTAATACGGTTAT
CCACAGAATCAGGGGATAACGCAGGAAAGAACATGTGAGCAAAAGGCCAGCAAAAGGCCAGGAACCGTAA
AAAGGCCGCGTTGCTGGCGTTTTTCCATAGGCTCCGCCCCCCTGACGAGCATCACAAAAATCGACGCTCA
AGTCAGAGGTGGCGAAACCCGACAGGACTATAAAGATACCAGGCGTTTCCCCCTGGAAGCTCCCTCGTGC
GCTCTCCTGTTCCGACCCTGCCGCTTACCGGATACCTGTCCGCCTTTCTCCCTTCGGGAAGCGTGGCGCT
TTCTCATAGCTCACGCTGTAGGTATCTCAGTTCGGTGTAGGTCGTTCGCTCCAAGCTGGGCTGTGTGCAC
GAACCCCCCGTTCAGCCCGACCGCTGCGCCTTATCCGGTAACTATCGTCTTGAGTCCAACCCGGTAAGAC
ACGACTTATCGCCACTGGCAGCAGCCACTGGTAACAGGATTAGCAGAGCGAGGTATGTAGGCGGTGCTAC
AGAGTTCTTGAAGTGGTGGCCTAACTACGGCTACACTAGAAGAACAGTATTTGGTATCTGCGCTCTGCTG
AAGCCAGTTACCTTCGGAAAAAGAGTTGGTAGCTCTTGATCCGGCAAACAAACCACCGCTGGTAGCGGTG
GTTTTTTTGTTTGCAAGCAGCAGATTACGCGCAGAAAAAAAGGATCTCAAGAAGATCCTTTGATCTTTTC
TACGGGGTCTGACGCTCAGTGGAACGAAAACTCACGTTAAGGGATTTTGGTCATGAGATTATCAAAAAGG
ATCTTCACCTAGATCCTTTTAAATTAAAAATGAAGTTTTAAATCAATCTAAAGTATATATGAGTAAACTT
GGTCTGACAGTTACCAATGCTTAATCAGTGAGGCACCTATCTCAGCGATCTGTCTATTTCGTTCATCCAT
AGTTGCCTGACTCCCCGTCGTGTAGATAACTACGATACGGGAGGGCTTACCATCTGGCCCCAGTGCTGCA
ATGATACCGCGAGACCCACGCTCACCGGCTCCAGATTTATCAGCAATAAACCAGCCAGCCGGAAGGGCCG
AGCGCAGAAGTGGTCCTGCAACTTTATCCGCCTCCATCCAGTCTATTAATTGTTGCCGGGAAGCTAGAGT
AAGTAGTTCGCCAGTTAATAGTTTGCGCAACGTTGTTGCCATTGCTACAGGCATCGTGGTGTCACGCTCG
TCGTTTGGTATGGCTTCATTCAGCTCCGGTTCCCAACGATCAAGGCGAGTTACATGATCCCCCATGTTGT
GCAAAAAAGCGGTTAGCTCCTTCGGTCCTCCGATCGTTGTCAGAAGTAAGTTGGCCGCAGTGTTATCACT
CATGGTTATGGCAGCACTGCATAATTCTCTTACTGTCATGCCATCCGTAAGATGCTTTTCTGTGACTGGT
GAGTACTCAACCAAGTCATTCTGAGAATAGTGTATGCGGCGACCGAGTTGCTCTTGCCCGGCGTCAATAC
GGGATAATACCGCGCCACATAGCAGAACTTTAAAAGTGCTCATCATTGGAAAACGTTCTTCGGGGCGAAA
ACTCTCAAGGATCTTACCGCTGTTGAGATCCAGTTCGATGTAACCCACTCGTGCACCCAACTGATCTTCA
GCATCTTTTACTTTCACCAGCGTTTCTGGGTGAGCAAAAACAGGAAGGCAAAATGCCGCAAAAAAGGGAA
TAAGGGCGACACGGAAATGTTGAATACTCATACTCTTCCTTTTTCAATATTATTGAAGCATTTATCAGGG
TTATTGTCTCATGAGCGGATACATATTTGAATGTATTTAGAAAAATAAACAAATAGGGGTTCCGCGCACA
TTTCCCCGAAAAGTGCCACCTGACGTCGACGGATCGGGAGATCTCCCGATCCCCTATGGTGCACTCTCAG
TACAATCTGCTCTGATGCCGCATAGTTAAGCCAGTATCTGCTCCCTGCTTGTGTGTTGGAGGTCGCTGAG
TAGTGCGCGAGCAAAATTTAAGCTACAACAAGGCAAGGCTTGACCGACAATTGCATGAAGAATCTGCTTA
GGGTTAGGCGTTTTGCGCTGCTTCGCGATGTACGGGCCAGATATACGCGTT
Features (pLannotate 1.2.2; 32 found; start..end, strand, type, name):
      1..380     +  enhancer       CMV enhancer: human cytomegalovirus immediate early enhancer
    381..580     +  promoter       CMV promoter: human cytomegalovirus (CMV) immediate early promoter
    598..778     +  LTR            5' LTR (truncated): truncated 5' long terminal repeat (LTR) from HIV-1
    825..950     +  misc_feature   HIV-1 Ψ: packaging signal of human immunodeficiency virus type 1
    934..1297    +  CDS            HIV-1 gag (fragment): gag protein from human immunodeficiency virus 1; gag
   1443..1676    +  misc_feature   RRE: The Rev response element (RRE) of HIV-1 allows for Rev-dependent mRNA export from the nucleus to the cytoplasm.
   2053..2153    +  CDS            Rev (fragment): human immunodeficiency virus 1 (HIV-1) Rev protein; rev; enhances nuclear export of unspliced and incompletely spliced viral mRNAs
   2203..2320    +  misc_feature   cPPT/CTS: central polypurine tract and central termination sequence of HIV-1
   3423..3485    +  promoter       tight TRE promoter (fragment): Tet-responsive promoter PTight, consisting of seven tet operator sequences followed by the minimal CMV promoter
   3493..3524    +  CDS            Rev (fragment): human immunodeficiency virus 1 (HIV-1) Rev protein; rev; enhances nuclear export of unspliced and incompletely spliced viral mRNAs
   3533..4240    +  CDS            mCherry: monomeric derivative of DsRed fluorescent protein (Shaner et al., 2004) mammalian codon-optimized
   4242..4271    +  CDS            Slow-FT (fragment): blue-to-red fluorescent timer derivative of mCherry (Subach et al., 2009) mammalian codon-optimized
   4377..4400    +  misc_feature   MCS (fragment): pBluescript multiple cloning site
   4400..4988    +  misc_feature   WPRE: woodchuck hepatitis virus posttranscriptional regulatory element
   4913..5491    +  CDS            nef (fragment): NEF_HV112 - Experimental evidence at protein level: Swiss-Prot protein existence level 1. Extracellular Nef protein targets CD4(+) T-lymphocytes for apoptosis by interacting with CXCR4 surface receptors. From Human immunodeficiency virus type 1 group M subtype B (isolate PCV12) (HIV-1).
   5498..5678    +  LTR            5' LTR (truncated): truncated 5' long terminal repeat (LTR) from HIV-1
   5710..5934    +  polyA_signal   bGH poly(A) signal: bovine growth hormone polyadenylation signal
   5938..5959    +  promoter       SV40 promoter (fragment): SV40 enhancer and early promoter
   5980..6408    +  rep_origin     f1 ori (sequence partly withheld): f1 bacteriophage origin of replication; arrow indicates direction of (+) strand synthesis
   6422..6751    +  promoter       SV40 promoter: SV40 enhancer and early promoter
   6799..6846    +  promoter       EM7 promoter: synthetic bacterial promoter&nbsp
   6865..7239    +  CDS            BleoR: antibiotic-binding protein; Sh ble from Streptoalloteichus hindustanus; confers resistance to bleomycin, phleomycin, and Zeocin™
   7249..7374    +  CDS            ble (fragment): BLE_KLEPN - Experimental evidence at protein level: Swiss-Prot protein existence level 1. Binding protein with a strong affinity to the bleomycin family of antibiotics. Binds to CL990; an antimitotic-antibiotic compound. From Klebsiella pneumoniae.
   7369..7490    +  polyA_signal   SV40 poly(A) signal: SV40 polyadenylation signal
   7563..7579    -  protein_bind   lac operator: The lac repressor binds to the lac operator to inhibit transcription in E. coli. This inhibition can be relieved by adding lactose or isopropyl-β-D-thiogalactopyranoside (IPTG). lac repressor encoded by lacI
   7587..7617    -  promoter       lac promoter: promoter for the E. coli lac operon
   7632..7653    -  protein_bind   CAP binding site: CAP binding activates transcription in the presence of cAMP. E. coli catabolite activator protein
   7666..7758    -  CDS            lacI (fragment): lac repressor; lacI; The lac repressor binds to the lac operator to inhibit transcription in E. coli. This inhibition can be relieved by adding lactose or isopropyl-β-D-thiogalactopyranoside (IPTG).
   7941..8529    -  rep_origin     ori: high-copy-number ColE1/pMB1/pBR322/pUC origin of replication
   8700..9560    -  CDS            AmpR: β-lactamase; bla; confers resistance to ampicillin, carbenicillin, and related antibiotics
   9561..9665    -  promoter       AmpR promoter: bla
   9724..9776    -  misc_feature   bom (fragment): basis of mobility region from pBR322
