[The description below was written by a language model from this plasmid's Addgene catalogue record and pLannotate feature annotations shown in this document.]
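Description:
FH1-PNGT#1-mCherry is a lentiviral reporter plasmid built on the FUGW backbone, designed for genetic tracing of the proneural cell state in glioblastoma. According to the depositor, genes specific to the proneural subtype were annotated from TCGA datasets and their corresponding human cis-regulatory elements were assembled into a synthetic reporter. In both sequence records, roughly a kilobase between the cPPT/CTS and the reporter gene carries no annotation, which is consistent with this synthetic regulatory assembly. It is followed by a short fragment matching the minimal CMV portion of a Tet-responsive promoter, most likely serving as the minimal core promoter, and then by the mCherry coding sequence. A brief Rev-like match just upstream of mCherry is probably an annotation artefact or a short leader peptide, and the record does not clarify which. Red fluorescence is therefore meant to report activity of the proneural regulatory programme in transduced cells.

The transfer cassette has a CMV enhancer/promoter driving a truncated HIV-1 5' LTR, followed by the Ψ packaging signal with a gag fragment, the RRE for Rev-dependent export of the genomic RNA, and the cPPT/CTS. Downstream of the reporter, a WPRE enhances transcript expression, and a truncated 3' LTR and bGH polyadenylation signal close the unit. Outside the LTRs, the plasmid carries an SV40 promoter/EM7-driven bleomycin/Zeocin resistance gene, an f1 origin, a high-copy ColE1/pUC origin and an ampicillin resistance gene for propagation in E. coli. The resequenced and depositor records differ by only a few bases in length and show essentially the same features from different start points. The "FH1" part of the name is not explained in the record.
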