Addgene plasmid #164098: FH1-PNGT#1-mCherry
Purpose: Fluorescent reporter for genetic tracing of proneural Glioblastoma cell-state.
Depositing lab: Gaetano Gargiulo. Depositing organization: Max-Delbrueck-Centrum fuer Molekulare Medizin (MDC). Publication: Phenotypic Mapping of Pathologic Cross-Talk between Glioblastoma and Innate Immune Cells by Synthetic Genetic Tracing. Schmitt MJ, Company C, Dramaretska Y, Barozzi I, Gohrig A, Kertalli S, Grossmann M, Naumann H, Sanchez-Bailon MP, Hulsman D, Glass R, Squatrito M, Serresi M, Gargiulo G. Cancer Discov. 2021 Mar;11(3):754-777. doi: 10.1158/2159-8290.CD-20-0219. Epub 2020 Dec 23. PubMed 33361384.
Backbone
  Vector backbone: FUGW
  Backbone manufacturer: David Baltimore (Addgene plasmid # 14883)
  Backbone size w/o insert (bp): 7956
  Vector type: Lentiviral, Synthetic Biology
Growth in bacteria
  Bacterial resistance: Ampicillin, 100 μg/mL
  Growth temperature: 37°C
  Growth strain: NEB Stable
  Copy number: High Copy
Gene/Insert
  Gene/Insert name: PNGT#1-mCherry
  Species: H. sapiens (human)
  Insert size (bp): 1882
  Cloning method: Restriction Enzyme; 5′ cloning site PacI (unknown if destroyed); 3′ cloning site BsrGI (unknown if destroyed)
Terms and licenses: Academic/Nonprofit Terms; Industry Terms: Not Available to Industry
Depositor comments: From TCGA datasets, we annotated the genes specific to proneural glioblastoma-subtype and identified corresponding cis-regulatory elements to generate synthetic reporters to trace subtype identity.
How to cite: FH1-PNGT#1-mCherry was a gift from Gaetano Gargiulo (Addgene plasmid # 164098 ; http://n2t.net/addgene:164098 ; RRID:Addgene_164098)
