>Addgene plasmid #164098 | FH1-PNGT#1-mCherry | depositor partial sequence | sequence record 318403 | PNGT#1
TTAATTAAAGAGCTCCTGGCCAAGGTCTTTGTGTTCAGACCAGAAGAGGAAGGAGGGCTCCCTCCCCCTG
GGGCTGTGGAGGCTGAGGCTCCTGGGGGGTTGTCCACATCTGGACCGTGGGAGCTGTTGGGGGGAATGGG
GGCAGGTGGAGAAGAGGATAAGCAGCTGATTGGGCCCAGACTACTCTGGGCTGGCTCCATCTTACATGAC
TGCCACAAACAGCTGCAGGAGTGTGACAGATCACAACACTAGCATTGTACCTCAAAATATGCTTGTACCC
TAAGGCACAAGAACTGGTTTGACTTACAACCGCAGCCCCCGTCCGGGCACCCCGAGGCCCGCGGGAGCCA
CCCTCGAACCCCGGCCGCGCACGGGCGGGGCGGCGCGCACCTGCCGGGAGCCCGTGTTTGTAAACAAACC
GCGCGCCTAATTAGCCTGGCGGGAGCGCGCGCGCGGGGCGGGGGGCGGGGCGTCGGTGCGCGCGGGCAGG
TCGGCCCCGCCCGGGGAGGAGCCGCGCTCTGCCGCGCCCTCCGTGTCACCATCTCCCCCACCCGACTTGG
CGGGGCGCGGGCTTGCTGGAGCCTGCGGGACCCAGAGCCCGCTCCGGAGCCAGCCCTGGGAGTGGCCAGC
TTGAACCCGAGGGCCCCGCAGACCGTTACTCCGGCCCCCGCCCGGGGCGGGGCGCGCGGGGGCGCGGCGC
AGCCCAACCCGCACAGCCGCGTCCCCAAACACCACCGAGGAGGGAAAACAGACGGAGAGGGGTGGGGCTG
CGGGCGGGGCCGGCGCCTAATTGGGCCGCGGGCGCCTCGAGGTGGGCGGGGCATAAGGGGGCGGGGCCGC
GGAGACCCCGGGCGGGAGCAGGGAGAGGAAAGAAGAGACTGAGTACGCGGAGACCGAGATTCGGAAATAT
TTCTGCCTTAATTGTTCTTCCATTGTCTTTCTCCTGTGGGTCCCCTCTCACCTTTCTGTATGGTCCTGGA
TCACCCCCCGAGGCTTTGTCTCCCCCATCCACGGGCTTATTCTCTCGGCACCCCCTTCCTCTCCCGTCAT
CGGTTGATTGTACA
